>Addgene plasmid #38197 | pMXs-IP-EGFP-ULK1(K46N) | addgene partial sequence | sequence record 51415 | EGFP-C 5'-CATGGTCCTGCTGGAGTTCGTG-3'
TGGACGAGCTGTACAAGTCCGGACTCAGATCAGCTTCGAATTGGGAATTCCTCGAGATGGAGCCGGGCCG
CGGCGGCGTCGAGACCGTGGGCAAGTTCGAGTTCTCTCGCAAGGACCTGATTGGACACGGCGCCTTCGCG
GTGGTCTTCAAGGGTCGACACCGCGAGAAGCACGACCTGGAGGTGGCCGTTAACTGCATTAACAAGAAGA
ACCTTGCCAAGTCCCAAACACTGCTGGGAAAGGAAATCAAAATCCTGAAGGAACTAAAGCACGAAAACAT
CGTGGCGCTGTATGACTTCCAGGAAATGGCTAATTCTGTCTACCTGGTCATGGAGTATTGTAATGGTGGA
GACCTGGCTGACTACCTGCACACTATGCGCACACTGAGTGAAGACACTGTCAGGCTTTTCCTACAGCAGA
TCGCTGGCGCCATGCGGCTGCTGCACAGCAAGGGCATCATCCACCGGGACCTGAAGCCCCAGAACATCCT
GCTGTCCAACCCTGGGGGCCGCCGGGCCAACCCCAGCAACATCCGAGTCAAGATTGCTGACTTTGGATTC
GCTCGGTACCTCCAGAGCAACATGATGGCGGCCACACTCTGTGGTTCTCCTATGTACATGGCTCCTGAGG
TCATTATGTCCCAGCACTACGATGGAAAGGCTGACCTGTGGAGCATTGGCACCATTGTCTACCAGTGTCT
GACAGGGAAGGCCCCTTTTCAGGCCAGCAGCCCTCAGGATTTGCGCCTGTTTTATGAGAAGAACAAGACA
CTAGTTCCTGCCATCCCCCGGGAGACATCAGCTCCCCTGCGGCAGCTGCTCCTGGCTCTGTTGCAGCGGA
ACCACAAGGACCGCATGGACTTTGATGAAT
