[The description below was written by a language model from this plasmid's Addgene catalogue record.]
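Description:
pMXs-IP-EGFP-ULK1(K46N) is a retroviral mammalian expression plasmid built on the pMXs-IP backbone (about 5.8 kb without insert). It is maintained in E. coli as a high-copy plasmid under ampicillin selection, and it carries a puromycin marker for selecting transduced or transfected mammalian cells. The record gives no feature table, so the promoter, packaging signal and replication origin are not explicitly listed. In pMXs-type vectors generally, the retroviral long terminal repeats drive transcription and flank the sequence that is packaged and integrated. The "IP" designation conventionally refers to an IRES-puromycin cassette that places the resistance gene on the same transcript as the insert, so drug selection enriches for cells expressing the gene of interest.

The payload is mouse Ulk1, the mammalian protein kinase related to C. elegans UNC-51, cloned as a roughly 3.6 kb insert between NotI sites that remain intact on both sides. It is fused at its N terminus to EGFP, which allows the protein's localisation to be followed by fluorescence. The coding sequence carries a lysine 46 to asparagine substitution. The record does not state its functional consequence, but a change at this position in the kinase domain is commonly used to generate a kinase-impaired ULK1 variant.

The associated publication concerns FIP200 as a ULK-interacting protein required for autophagosome formation in mammalian cells. This suggests the construct is suited to making stable cell lines by retroviral transduction, for comparing the behaviour of mutant and wild-type ULK1 in autophagy studies.
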