Addgene plasmid #38197: pMXs-IP-EGFP-ULK1(K46N)
Depositing lab: Noboru Mizushima. Depositing organization: University of Tokyo, Graduate School of Medicine. Publication: FIP200, a ULK-interacting protein, is required for autophagosome formation in mammalian cells. Hara T, Takamura A, Kishi C, Iemura S, Natsume T, Guan JL, Mizushima N. J Cell Biol. 2008 May 5. 181(3):497-510. 10.1083/jcb.200712064 PubMed 18443221.
Backbone
  Vector backbone: pMXs-IP
  Backbone manufacturer: Dr. Toshio Kitamura of the University of Tokyo
  Backbone size w/o insert (bp): 5847
  Vector type: Mammalian Expression, Retroviral
  Selectable markers: Puromycin
Growth in bacteria
  Bacterial resistance: Ampicillin, 100 μg/mL
  Growth temperature: 37°C
  Growth strain: DH5alpha
  Copy number: High Copy
Gene/Insert
  Gene/Insert name: a novel protein kinase structurally related to C. elegans UNC-51 (alt name: ULK1)
  Species: M. musculus (mouse)
  Insert size (bp): 3614
  Mutation: changed Lysine 46 to Asparagine
  GenBank ID: AF053756
  Entrez Gene: Ulk1 (a.k.a. AU041434, Unc51.1, mKIAA0722)
  Tag / fusion protein: EGFP (N terminal on insert)
  Cloning method: Restriction Enzyme; 5′ cloning site NotI (not destroyed); 3′ cloning site NotI (not destroyed)
  Sequencing primers: 5′ CAGCCCTCACTCCTTCTCTAG; 3′ GAGGAACTGCTTCCTTCACG
Terms and licenses: Academic/Nonprofit Terms; Industry Terms: Not Available to Industry
How to cite: pMXs-IP-EGFP-ULK1(K46N) was a gift from Noboru Mizushima (Addgene plasmid # 38197 ; http://n2t.net/addgene:38197 ; RRID:Addgene_38197)
